Addgene plasmid #62802: pcDNA3-HA-BRAT1
Purpose: Expresses human BRAT1 with an N-terminal HA tag in mammalian cells
Depositing lab: Toru Ouchi. Depositing organization: NorthShore University HealthSystem Research Institute. Publication: BRAT1 deficiency causes increased glucose metabolism and mitochondrial malfunction. So EY, Ouchi T. BMC Cancer. 2014 Jul 29;14:548. doi: 10.1186/1471-2407-14-548. PubMed 25070371.
Backbone
  Vector backbone: pcDNA3
  Backbone manufacturer: Invitrogen
  Vector type: Mammalian Expression
Growth in bacteria
  Bacterial resistance: Ampicillin, 100 μg/mL
  Growth temperature: 37°C
  Growth strain: DH5alpha
  Copy number: High Copy
Gene/Insert
  Gene/Insert name: BRAT1 (alt name: BRCA1-associated ATM activator 1)
  Species: H. sapiens (human)
  Entrez Gene: BRAT1 (a.k.a. BAAT1, C7orf27, NEDCAS, RMFSL)
  Promoter: CMV
  Tag / fusion protein: HA (N terminal on insert)
  Cloning method: Unknown
  Sequencing primers: 5′ CMV-F; 3′ BGH-rev
Terms and licenses: Academic/Nonprofit Terms; Industry Terms: Not Available to Industry
How to cite: pcDNA3-HA-BRAT1 was a gift from Toru Ouchi (Addgene plasmid # 62802 ; http://n2t.net/addgene:62802 ; RRID:Addgene_62802)
