[The description below was written by a language model from this plasmid's Addgene catalogue record.]
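Description:
pcDNA3-HA-BRAT1 is a mammalian expression plasmid built on the Invitrogen pcDNA3 backbone and designed to produce human BRAT1 (BRCA1-associated ATM activator 1, also known as BAAT1 or C7orf27) carrying an N-terminal HA epitope tag. It is maintained in E. coli as a high-copy plasmid under ampicillin selection. The record gives only catalogue fields and no feature table. Other backbone elements, such as the bacterial origin or any mammalian selection cassette normally associated with pcDNA3, are therefore not individually documented here. The cloning method used to insert the gene is listed as unknown.

Expression of the tagged open reading frame is driven by the CMV immediate-early promoter, a strong constitutive promoter suited to transient transfection of a wide range of mammalian cell lines. The listed 3′ sequencing primer anneals in the bovine growth hormone polyadenylation region, which suggests that the insert lies between the CMV promoter and the BGH terminator, as is usual for this backbone. The HA tag allows the exogenous protein to be detected or immunoprecipitated with anti-HA antibodies and distinguished from endogenous BRAT1.

The construct is suited to overexpression or reconstitution experiments that examine BRAT1 function in human cells. The associated publication concerns the effects of BRAT1 deficiency on glucose metabolism and mitochondrial function. This fits with using the plasmid to restore or raise BRAT1 levels, although the record does not describe the specific experiments.
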