>Addgene plasmid #62802 | pcDNA3-HA-BRAT1 | addgene partial sequence | sequence record 106163 | CMV-F 5'-CGCAAATGGGCGGTAGGCGTG-3'
ACTGCTTACTGGCTTATCGAAATTAATACGACTCACTATAGGGAGACCCAAGCTTGGTACCGAGCTCGGA
TCGATGTACCCATACGATGTTCCAGATTACGCTGGATCCGAATTCGGCACGAGGGTTGCGGCGGAGGACG
CAACCGAGCGGGCCTGCGGCCTCACCATGGACCCAGAATGCGCCCAGCTGCTCCCGGCTCTCTGTGCTGT
TCTGGTAGATCCCGGGCAGCCGGTGGCAGATGACACCTGTTTGGAGAAGCTCCTGGACTGGTTTAAAACG
GTCACTGAAGGAGAGTCCAGTGTCGTGCTGCTGCAGGAGCACCCCTGCCTGGTGGAGCTGCTGTCCCATG
TGCTGAAAGTCCAGGACCTGAGTTCTGGGGTCCTCTCCTTCTCACTGCGCCTGGCAGGAACCTTCGCAGC
CCAGGAAAACTGCTTCCAGTATCTTCAGCAGGGGGAGTTACTACCAGGGCTCTTTGGGGAGCCAGGACCC
CTCGGCCGAGCAACCTGGGCCGTCCCCACCGTGCGCAGCGGCTGGATCCAGGGCCTGCGCTCCCTGGCAC
AGCACCCCAGCGCCCTGCGCTTCCTGGCCGACCATGGTGCGGTCGACACCATCTTCTCCCTGCAGGGAGA
CTCCAGCCTGTTTGTGGCCTCGGCGGCCAGTCAGCTCCTGGTGCACGTCCTGGCTTTGTCCATGCGAGGT
GGAGCCGA
