>Addgene plasmid #62802 | pcDNA3-HA-BRAT1 | addgene partial sequence | sequence record 106164 | BGH-rev 5'-TAGAAGGCACAGTCGAGG-3'
TCTAGATGCATGCTCGAGCGGCCGCTAGCTTATCGATGATAAGCTGTCAAACATGAGAATTTAGCCCGCC
TAATGAGCGGGCTTTTTGTTGTGATCCGCGTTGCTGGCGTTTTTCCATAGGCTCCGCCCCCCTGACGAGC
ATCACAAAAATCGACGCTCAAGTCAGAGGTGGCGAAACCCGACAGGACTATAAAGATACCAGGCGTTTCC
CCCTGGAAGCTCCCTCGTGCGCTCTCCTGTTCCGACCCTGCCGCTTACCGGATACCTGTCCGCCTTTCTC
CCTTCGGGAAGCGTGGCGCTTTCTCATAGCTCACGCTGTAGGTATCTCAGTTCGGTGTAGGTCGTTCGCT
CCAAGCTGGGCTGTGTGCACGAACCCCCCGTTCAGCCCGACCGCTGCGCCTTATCCGGTAACTATCGTCT
TGAGTCCAACCCGGTAAGACACGACTTATCGCCACTGGCAGCAGCCACTGGTAACAGGATTAGCAGAGCG
AGGTATGTAGGCGGTGCTACAGAGTTCTTGAAGTGGTGGCCTAACTACGGCTACACTAGAAGAACAGTAT
TTGGTATCTGCGCTCTGCTGAAGCCAGTTACCTTCGGAAAAAGAGTTGGTAGCTCTTGATCCGGCAAACA
AACCACCGCTGGTAGCGGTGGTTTTTTTGTTTGCAAGCAGCAGATTACTCGCAG
